>Addgene plasmid #218686 | pCDB179-LCC | addgene full sequence | sequence record 451500 | Addgene NGS Result
TAATGATCGAGGATCCGGCTGCTAACAAAGCCCGAAAGGAAGCTGAGTTGGCTGCTGCCACCGCTGAGCA
ATAACTAGCATAACCCCTTGGGGCCTCTAAACGGGTCTTGAGGGGTTTTTTGCTGAAAGGAGGAACTATA
TCCGGATTGGCGAATGGG
[124 nt withheld, positions 159-282]
C
[91 nt withheld, positions 284-374]
A
[49 nt withheld, positions 376-424]
CCTTTGACGTTGGAGTCCACGTTCTTT
[37 nt withheld, positions 452-488]
ACCCTATCTCGGTCTATTCTTTTGATTTATAAGGGATTTTGCCGATTTCGGCCTATTGGTTAAAAAATGA
GCTGATTTAACAAAAATTTAACGCGAATTTTAACAAAATATTAACGCTTACAATTTAGGTGGCACTTTTC
GGGGAAATGTGCGCGGAACCCCTATTTGTTTATTTTTCTAAATACATTCAAATATGTATCCGCTCATGAA
TTAATTCTTAGAAAAACTCATCGAGCATCAAATGAAACTGCAATTTATTCATATCAGGATTATCAATACC
ATATTTTTGAAAAAGCCGTTTCTGTAATGAAGGAGAAAACTCACCGAGGCAGTTCCATAGGATGGCAAGA
TCCTGGTATCGGTCTGCGATTCCGACTCGTCCAACATCAATACAACCTATTAATTTCCCCTCGTCAAAAA
TAAGGTTATCAAGTGAGAAATCACCATGAGTGACGACTGAATCCGGTGAGAATGGCAAAAGTTTATGCAT
TTCTTTCCAGACTTGTTCAACAGGCCAGCCATTACGCTCGTCATCAAAATCACTCGCATCAACCAAACCG
TTATTCATTCGTGATTGCGCCTGAGCGAGACGAAATACGCGATCGCTGTTAAAAGGACAATTACAAACAG
GAATCGAATGCAACCGGCGCAGGAACACTGCCAGCGCATCAACAATATTTTCACCTGAATCAGGATATTC
TTCTAATACCTGGAATGCTGTTTTCCCGGGGATCGCAGTGGTGAGTAACCATGCATCATCAGGAGTACGG
ATAAAATGCTTGATGGTCGGAAGAGGCATAAATTCCGTCAGCCAGTTTAGTCTGACCATCTCATCTGTAA
CATCATTGGCAACGCTACCTTTGCCATGTTTCAGAAACAACTCTGGCGCATCGGGCTTCCCATACAATCG
ATAGATTGTCGCACCTGATTGCCCGACATTATCGCGAGCCCATTTATACCCATATAAATCAGCATCCATG
TTGGAATTTAATCGCGGCCTAGAGCAAGACGTTTCCCGTTGAATATGGCTCATAACACCCCTTGTATTAC
TGTTTATGTAAGCAGACAGTTTTATTGTTCATGACCAAAATCCCTTAACGTGAGTTTTCGTTCCACTGAG
CGTCAGACCCCGTAGAAAAGATCAAAGGATCTTCTTGAGATCCTTTTTTTCTGCGCGTAATCTGCTGCTT
GCAAACAAAAAAACCACCGCTACCAGCGGTGGTTTGTTTGCCGGATCAAGAGCTACCAACTCTTTTTCCG
AAGGTAACTGGCTTCAGCAGAGCGCAGATACCAAATACTGTCCTTCTAGTGTAGCCGTAGTTAGGCCACC
ACTTCAAGAACTCTGTAGCACCGCCTACATACCTCGCTCTGCTAATCCTGTTACCAGTGGCTGCTGCCAG
TGGCGATAAGTCGTGTCTTACCGGGTTGGACTCAAGACGATAGTTACCGGATAAGGCGCAGCGGTCGGGC
TGAACGGGGGGTTCGTGCACACAGCCCAGCTTGGAGCGAACGACCTACACCGAACTGAGATACCTACAGC
GTGAGCTATGAGAAAGCGCCACGCTTCCCGAAGGGAGAAAGGCGGACAGGTATCCGGTAAGCGGCAGGGT
CGGAACAGGAGAGCGCACGAGGGAGCTTCCAGGGGGAAACGCCTGGTATCTTTATAGTCCTGTCGGGTTT
CGCCACCTCTGACTTGAGCGTCGATTTTTGTGATGCTCGTCAGGGGGGCGGAGCCTATGGAAAAACGCCA
GCAACGCGGCCTTTTTACGGTTCCTGGCCTTTTGCTGGCCTTTTGCTCACATGTTCTTTCCTGCGTTATC
CCCTGATTCTGTGGATAACCGTATTACCGCCTTTGAGTGAGCTGATACCGCTCGCCGCAGCCGAACGACC
GAGCGCAGCGAGTCAGTGAGCGAGGAAGCGGAAGAGCGCCTGATGCGGTATTTTCTCCTTACGCATCTGT
GCGGTATTTCACACCGCAATGGTGCACTCTCAGTACAATCTGCTCTGATGCCGCATAGTTAAGCCAGTAT
ACACTCCGCTATCGCTACGTGACTGGGTCATGGCTGCGCCCCGACACCCGCCAACACCCGCTGACGCGCC
CTGACGGGCTTGTCTGCTCCCGGCATCCGCTTACAGACAAGCTGTGACCGTCTCCGGGAGCTGCATGTGT
CAGAGGTTTTCACCGTCATCACCGAAACGCGCGAGGCAGCTGCGGTAAAGCTCATCAGCGTGGTCGTGAA
GCGATTCACAGATGTCTGCCTGTTCATCCGCGTCCAGCTCGTTGAGTTTCTCCAGAAGCGTTAATGTCTG
GCTTCTGATAAAGCGGGCCATGTTAAGGGCGGTTTTTTCCTGTTTGGTCACTGATGCCTCCGTGTAAGGG
GGATTTCTGTTCATGGGGGTAATGATACCGATGAAACGAGAGAGGATGCTCACGATACGGGTTACTGATG
ATGAACATGCCCGGTTACTGGAACGTTGTGAGGGTAAACAACTGGCGGTATGGATGCGGCGGGACCAGAG
AAAAATCACTCAGGGTCAATGCCAGCGCTTCGTTAATACAGATGTAGGTGTTCCACAGGGTAGCCAGCAG
CATCCTGCGATGCAGATCCGGAACATAATGGTGCAGGGCGCTGACTTCCGCGTTTCCAGACTTTACGAAA
CACGGAAACCGAAGACCATTCATGTTGTTGCTCAGGTCGCAGACGTTTTGCAGCAGCAGTCGCTTCACGT
TCGCTCGCGTATCGGTGATTCATTCTGCTAACCAGTAAGGCAACCCCGCCAGCCTAGCCGGGTCCTCAAC
GACAGGAGCACGATCATGCGCACCCGTGGGGCCGCCATGCCGGCGATAATGGCCTGCTTCTCGCCGAAAC
GTTTGGTGGCGGGACCAGTGACGAAGGCTTGAGCGAGGGCGTGCAAGATTCCGAATACCGCAAGCGACAG
GCCGATCATCGTCGCGCTCCAGCGAAAGCGGTCCTCGCCGAAAATGACCCAGAGCGCTGCCGGCACCTGT
CCTACGAGTTGCATGATAAAGAAGACAGTCATAAGTGCGGCGACGATAGTCATGCCCCGCGCCCACCGGA
AGGAGCTGACTGGGTTGAAGGCTCTCAAGGGCATCGGTCGAGATCCCGGTGCCTAATGAGTGAGCTAACT
TACATTAATTGCGTTGCGCTCACTGCCCGCTTTCCAGTCGGGAAACCTGTCGTGCCAGCTGCATTAATGA
ATCGGCCAACGCGCGGGGAGAGGCGGTTTGCGTATTGGGCGCCAGGGTGGTTTTTCTTTTCACCAGTGAG
ACGGGCAACAGCTGATTGCCCTTCACCGCCTGGCCCTGAGAGAGTTGCAGCAAGCGGTCCACGCTGGTTT
GCCCCAGCAGGCGAAAATCCTGTTTGATGGTGGTTAACGGCGGGATATAACATGAGCTGTCTTCGGTATC
GTCGTATCCCACTACCGAGATGTCCGCACCAACGCGCAGCCCGGACTCGGTAATGGCGCGCATTGCGCCC
AGCGCCATCTGATCGTTGGCAACCAGCATCGCAGTGGGAACGATGCCCTCATTCAGCATTTGCATGGTTT
GTTGAAAACCGGACATGGCACTCCAGTCGCCTTCCCGTTCCGCTATCGGCTGAATTTGATTGCGAGTGAG
ATATTTATGCCAGCCAGCCAGACGCAGACGCGCCGAGACAGAACTTAATGGGCCCGCTAACAGCGCGATT
TGCTGGTGACCCAATGCGACCAGATGCTCCACGCCCAGTCGCGTACCGTCTTCATGGGAGAAAATAATAC
TGTTGATGGGTGTCTGGTCAGAGACATCAAGAAATAACGCCGGAACATTAGTGCAGGCAGCTTCCACAGC
AATGGCATCCTGGTCATCCAGCGGATAGTTAATGATCAGCCCACTGACGCGTTGCGCGAGAAGATTGTGC
ACCGCCGCTTTACAGGCTTCGACGCCGCTTCGTTCTACCATCGACACCACCACGCTGGCACCCAGTTGAT
CGGCGCGAGATTTAATCGCCGCGACAATTTGCGACGGCGCGTGCAGGGCCAGACTGGAGGTGGCAACGCC
AATCAGCAACGACTGTTTGCCCGCCAGTTGTTGTGCCACGCGGTTGGGAATGTAATTCAGCTCCGCCATC
GCCGCTTCCACTTTTTCCCGCGTTTTCGCAGAAACGTGGCTGGCCTGGTTCACCACGCGGGAAACGGTCT
GATAAGAGACACCGGCATACTCTGCGACATCGTATAACGTTACTGGTTTCACATTCACCACCCTGAATTG
ACTCTCTTCCGGGCGCTATCATGCCATACCGCGAAAGGTTTTGCGCCATTCGATGGTGTCCGGGATCTCG
ACGCTCTCCCTTATGCGACTCCTGCATTAGGAAGCAGCCCAGTAGTAGGTTGAGGCCGTTGAGCACCGCC
GCCGCAAGGAATGGTGCATGCAAGGAGATGGCGCCCAACAGTCCCCCGGCCACGGGGCCTGCCACCATAC
CCACGCCGAAACAAGCGCTCATGAGCCCGAAGTGGCGAGCCCGATCTTCCCCATCGGTGATGTCGGCGAT
ATAGGCGCCAGCAACCGCACCTGTGGCGCCGGTGATGCCGGCCACGATGCGTCCGGCGTAGAGGATCGAG
ATCGATCTCGATCCCGCGAAATTAATACGACTCACTATAGGGAAATTGTGAGCGGATAACAATTCCCCTC
TAGAAATAATTTTGTTTAACTTTAAGAAGGAGATATACATATGGGTCACCACCACCACCACCACCACCAC
CACCACGGTAGCCTGCAAGATTCGGAAGTCAACCAAGAAGCAAAGCCGGAAGTCAAGCCGGAAGTGAAAC
CGGAAACCCATATTAACCTGAAAGTTAGTGACGGCAGCTCTGAAATTTTCTTTAAGATCAAAAAGACCAC
GCCGCTGCGTCGCCTGATGGAAGCGTTTGCCAAACGTCAGGGCAAGGAAATGGATAGCCTGCGTTTCCTG
TATGACGGTATTCGCATCCAGGCAGATCAAGCGCCGGAAGACCTGGACATGGAAGACAACGACATCATTG
AAGCCCACCGTGAACAGATTGGCGGCTCTAACCCGTACCAGCGCGGACCGAACCCGACCCGTTCTGCGTT
AACCGCTGATGGTCCGTTTTCCGTGGCTACCTACACCGTTTCTCGTCTGTCCGTTTCCGGTTTTGGTGGT
GGTGTTATCTACTATCCGACTGGTACCTCTCTGACCTTCGGCGGTATCGCGATGTCCCCGGGTTACACCG
CTGATGCTTCCTCTCTGGCGTGGCTGGGTCGTCGCCTGGCGAGCCACGGTTTTGTTGTTCTGGTTATCAA
CACGAACTCTCGTTTCGACTATCCGGACTCCCGTGCCTCGCAACTGTCTGCTGCGCTGAACTACCTGCGT
ACGTCGTCACCTTCAGCGGTCCGTGCACGCCTGGATGCCAATCGTCTGGCTGTGGCGGGTCACAGCATGG
GCGGTGGCGGTACCCTGCGTATTGCTGAACAGAACCCGTCCCTGAAAGCTGCAGTGCCACTGACTCCGTG
GCATACCGACAAAACGTTCAACACCAGTGTTCCGGTACTGATCGTAGGCGCAGAAGCGGACACCGTAGCA
CCGGTTTCCCAGCACGCAATCCCGTTCTACCAGAACCTGCCGAGCACCACTCCAAAAGTATACGTTGAAC
TGGACAACGCCTCGCACTTCGCTCCGAACTCGAACAACGCTGCGATTAGCGTGTACACCATCTCCTGGAT
GAAACTGTGGGTTGATAACGATACCCGTTATCGCCAATTCCTGTGTAACGTGAACGATCCGGCTCTCTCA
GATTTTCGTACCAACAACCGTCATTGCCAA
Features (pLannotate 1.2.2; 20 found; start..end, strand, type, name):
     18..67      +  CDS            SET1 (fragment): solubility-enhancement tag derived from T7 phage gene 10B
     75..122     +  terminator     T7 terminator: transcription terminator for bacteriophage T7 RNA polymerase
    159..587     +  rep_origin     f1 ori (sequence partly withheld): f1 bacteriophage origin of replication; arrow indicates direction of (+) strand synthesis
    640..697     +  promoter       AmpR promoter (fragment): bla
    706..1521    -  CDS            KanR: aminoglycoside phosphotransferase; aph(3')-Ia; confers resistance to kanamycin in bacteria or G418 (Geneticin®) in eukaryotes
   1643..2231    +  rep_origin     ori: high-copy-number ColE1/pMB1/pBR322/pUC origin of replication
   2417..2556    -  misc_feature   bom: basis of mobility region from pBR322
   2658..2849    -  CDS            rop: Rop protein, which maintains plasmids at low copy number; rop
   2866..3246    +  CDS            YPB1_ECOLX: Protein predicted: Swiss-Prot protein existence level 4. From Escherichia coli.
   3318..3609    -  CDS            TcR (fragment): tetracycline efflux protein; tet; confers resistance to tetracycline
   3624..3645    -  protein_bind   CAP binding site: CAP binding activates transcription in the presence of cAMP. E. coli catabolite activator protein
   3658..4740    -  CDS            lacI: lac repressor; lacI; The lac repressor binds to the lac operator to inhibit transcription in E. coli. This inhibition can be relieved by adding lactose or isopropyl-β-D-thiogalactopyranoside (IPTG).
   4741..4818    -  promoter       lacI promoter: lacI
   4826..5105    -  CDS            TcR (fragment): tetracycline efflux protein; tet; confers resistance to tetracycline
   5131..5149    +  promoter       T7 promoter: promoter for bacteriophage T7 RNA polymerase
   5154..5170    +  protein_bind   lac operator: The lac repressor binds to the lac operator to inhibit transcription in E. coli. This inhibition can be relieved by adding lactose or isopropyl-β-D-thiogalactopyranoside (IPTG). lac repressor encoded by lacI
   5189..5211    +  RBS            RBS: efficient ribosome binding site from bacteriophage T7 gene 10 (Olins and Rangwala, 1989)
   5225..5251    +  CDS            9xHis: 9xHis affinity tag
   5261..5557    +  CDS            SMT3: SMT3_YEAST - Experimental evidence at protein level: Swiss-Prot protein existence level 1. Not known; suppressor of MIF2 mutations. From Saccharomyces cerevisiae (strain ATCC 204508 / S288c) (Baker's yeast).
   5555..6328    +  CDS            PETH_UNKP (fragment): Experimental evidence at protein level: Swiss-Prot protein existence level 1. Cutinase that degrades cutin fibers prepared from tomato peels and hydrolyzes various fatty acid monoesters with acyl chain lengths of 2 to 18, with a preference for short-chain substrates (C4 substrate at most). Cannot hydrolyze olive oil (PubMed:22194294). Is also able to degrade polyethylene terephthalate (PET), the most abundant polyester plastic in the world (PubMed:22194294, PubMed:32269349). Can also depolymerize poly(epsilon-caprolactone) (PCL), a synthetic aliphatic biodegradable polyester (PubMed:22194294).
