[The description below was written by a language model from this plasmid's Addgene catalogue record and pLannotate feature annotations shown in this document.]
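Description:
pCDB179-LCC is a bacterial expression plasmid of about 6.3 kb built on the pCDB179 backbone, a pET-style T7 vector. It carries a synthetic, codon-optimized gene for LCC. The annotation matches this insert to a cutinase that hydrolyzes cutin and short-chain fatty acid esters and that also depolymerizes polyethylene terephthalate (PET) and polycaprolactone. The plasmid replicates in E. coli from a ColE1/pMB1-type origin and is selected with kanamycin through an aph(3')-Ia resistance gene. The catalogue lists it as high copy, although the feature table also shows the rop gene and the bom region from pBR322, which normally moderate copy number. An f1 origin is present, along with short tetracycline-resistance gene fragments that are non-functional remnants of the pBR322 lineage.

Expression is driven by a T7 promoter followed by a lac operator and the strong T7 gene 10 ribosome binding site. A lacI gene under its own promoter supplies the repressor. Transcription therefore depends on a host that provides T7 RNA polymerase and is induced with IPTG or lactose, and it ends at a T7 terminator downstream of the insert. The open reading frame begins with an N-terminal polyhistidine tag, listed as 10xHis in the catalogue and annotated as 9xHis by the software. Yeast SMT3 (SUMO) follows the tag and is fused directly to the LCC coding sequence. The His tag allows metal-affinity purification, while the SUMO domain typically improves solubility and can be removed with a SUMO-specific protease to release the enzyme. The short "SET1" hit near the terminator is probably a vector-derived fragment rather than a functional tag. The stated purpose is recombinant production of LCC in bacteria, and the associated work concerns high-throughput enzyme discovery and engineering.
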