Addgene plasmid #218686: pCDB179-LCC
Purpose: Encodes codon optimized LCC enzyme for bacterial expression
Depositing lab: Gregg Beckham. Depositing organization: National Laboratory of the Rockies (NLR). Publication: Enabling high-throughput enzyme discovery and engineering with a low-cost, robot-assisted pipeline. Norton-Baker B, Denton MCR, Murphy NP, Fram B, Lim S, Erickson E, Gauthier NP, Beckham GT. Sci Rep. 2024 Jun 24;14(1):14449. doi: 10.1038/s41598-024-64938-0. PubMed 38914665.
Backbone
  Vector backbone: pCDB179
  Vector type: Bacterial Expression
Growth in bacteria
  Bacterial resistance: Kanamycin, 50 μg/mL
  Growth temperature: 37°C
  Growth strain: DH5alpha
  Copy number: High Copy
Gene/Insert
  Gene/Insert name: LCC
  Species: Synthetic
  Tag / fusion protein: 10xHis (N terminal on backbone)
  Cloning method: Gene Synthesis
Terms and licenses: Academic/Nonprofit Terms; Industry Terms: Not Available to Industry
How to cite: pCDB179-LCC was a gift from Gregg Beckham (Addgene plasmid # 218686 ; http://n2t.net/addgene:218686 ; RRID:Addgene_218686)
